>Addgene plasmid #48031 | pICH83977 | depositor full sequence | sequence record 69031 | Full Sequence
GTGGCGTCTCAGGGATTGTCTTCACGAAGTGGTTTAAACTATCAGTGTTTGACAGGATATATTGGCGGGT
AAACCTAAGAGAAAAGAGCGTTTATTAGAATAATCGGATATTTAAAAGGGCGTGAAAAGGTTTATCCGTT
CGTCCATTTGTATGTGCATGCCAACCACAGGGTTCCCCAGATCAGGCGCTGGCTGCTGAACCCCCAGCCG
GAACTGACCCCACAAGGCCCTAGCGTTTGCAATGCACCAGGTCATCATTGACCCAGGCGTGTTCCACCAG
GCCGCTGCCTCGCAACTCTTCGCAGGCTTCGCCGACCTGCTCGCGCCACTTCTTCACGCGGGTGGAATCC
GATCCGCACATGAGGCGGAAGGTTTCCAGCTTGAGCGGGTACGGCTCCCGGTGCGAGCTGAAATAGTCGA
ACATCCGTCGGGCCGTCGGCGACAGCTTGCGGTACTTCTCCCATATGAATTTCGTGTAGTGGTCGCCAGC
AAACAGCACGACGATTTCCTCGTCGATCAGGACCTGGCAACGGGACGTTTTCTTGCCACGGTCCAGGACG
CGGAAGCGGTGCAGCAGCGACACCGATTCCAGGTGCCCAACGCGGTCGGACGTGAAGCCCATCGCCGTCG
CCTGTAGGCGCGACAGGCATTCCTCGGCCTTCGTGTAATACCGGCCATTGATCGACCAGCCCAGGTCCTG
GCAAAGCTCGTAGAACGTGAAGGTGATCGGCTCGCCGATAGGGGTGCGCTTCGCGTACTCCAACACCTGC
TGCCACACCAGTTCGTCATCGTCGGCCCGCAGCTCGACGCCGGTGTAGGTGATCTTCACGTCCTTGTTGA
CGTGGAAAATGACCTTGTTTTGCAGCGCCTCGCGCGGGATTTTCTTGTTGCGCGTGGTGAACAGGGCAGA
GCGGGCCGTGTCGTTTGGCATCGCTCGCATCGTGTCCGGCCACGGCGCAATATCGAACAAGGAAAGCTGC
ATTTCCTTGATCTGCTGCTTCGTGTGTTTCAGCAACGCGGCCTGCTTGGCCTCGCTGACCTGTTTTGCCA
GGTCCTCGCCGGCGGTTTTTCGCTTCTTGGTCGTCATAGTTCCTCGCGTGTCGATGGTCATCGACTTCGC
CAAACCTGCCGCCTCCTGTTCAAGACGACGCGAACGCTCCACGGCGGCCGATGGCGCGGGCAGGGCAGGG
GGAGCCAGTTGCACGCTGTCGCGCTCGATCTTGGCCGTAGCTTGCTGGACCATCGAGCCGACGGACTGGA
AGGTTTCGCGGGGCGCACGCATGACGGTGCGGCTTGCGATGGTTTCGGCATCCTCGGCGGAAAACCCCGC
GTCGATCAGTTCTTGCCTGTATGCCTTCCGGTCAAACGTCCGATTCATTCACCCTCCTTGCGGGATTGCC
CCGACTCACGCCGGGGCAATGTGCCCTTATTCCTGATTTGACCCGCCTGGTGCCTTGGTGTCCAGATAAT
CCACCTTATCGGCAATGAAGTCGGTCCCGTAGACCGTCTGGCCGTCCTTCTCGTACTTGGTATTCCGAAT
CTTGCCCTGCACGAATACCAGCGACCCCTTGCCCAAATACTTGCCGTGGGCCTCGGCCTGAGAGCCAAAA
CACTTGATGCGGAAGAAGTCGGTGCGCTCCTGCTTGTCGCCGGCATCGTTGCGCCACATCTAGGATCTGC
CAGGAACCGTAAAAAGGCCGCGTTGCTGGCGTTTTTCCATAGGCTCCGCCCCCCTGACGAGCATCACAAA
AATCGACGCTCAAGTCAGAGGTGGCGAAACCCGACAGGACTATAAAGATACCAGGCGTTTCCCCCTGGAA
GCTCCCTCGTGCGCTCTCCTGTTCCGACCCTGCCGCTTACCGGATACCTGTCCGCCTTTCTCCCTTCGGG
AAGCGTGGCGCTTTCTCATAGCTCACGCTGTAGGTATCTCAGTTCGGTGTAGGTCGTTCGCTCCAAGCTG
GGCTGTGTGCACGAACCCCCCGTTCAGCCCGACCGCTGCGCCTTATCCGGTAACTATCGTCTTGAGTCCA
ACCCGGTAAGACACGACTTATCGCCACTGGCAGCAGCCACTGGTAACAGGATTAGCAGAGCGAGGTATGT
AGGCGGTGCTACAGAGTTCTTGAAGTGGTGGCCTAACTACGGCTACACTAGAAGGACAGTATTTGGTATC
TGCGCTCTGCTGAAGCCAGTTACCTTCGGAAAAAGAGTTGGTAGCTCTTGATCCGGCAAACAAACCACCG
CTGGTAGCGGTGGTTTTTTTGTTTGCAAGCAGCAGATTACGCGCAGAAAAAAAGGATCTCAAGAAGATCC
TTTGATCTTTTCTACGGGGTCTGACGCTCAGTGGAACGAAAACTCACGTTAAGGGATTTTGGTCATGAGA
TTATCAAAAAGGATCTTCACCTAGATCCTTTTAAATTAAAAATGAAGTTTTAAATCAATCTAAAGTATAT
ATGAGTAAACTTGGTCTGACAGTTACCAATGCTTAATCAGTGAGGCACCTATCTCAGCGATCTGTCTATT
TCGTTCATCCATAGTTGCCTGACTCCCCGTCGTGTAGATAACTACGATACGGGAGGGCTTACCATCTGGC
CCCAGTGCTGCAATGATACCGCGAGAACCACGCTCACCGGCTCCAGATTTATCAGCAATAAACCAGCCAG
CCGGAAGGGCCGAGCGCAGAAGTGGTCCTGCAACTTTATCCGCCTCCATCCAGTCTATTAATTGTTGCCG
GGAAGCTAGAGTAAGTAGTTCGCCAGTTAATAGTTTGCGCAACGTTGTTGCCATTGCTACAGGCATCGTG
GTGTCACGCTCGTCGTTTGGTATGGCTTCATTCAGCTCCGGTTCCCAACGATCAAGGCGAGTTACATGAT
CCCCCATGTTGTGCAAAAAAGCGGTTAGCTCCTTCGGTCCTCCGATCGTTGTCAGAAGTAAGTTGGCCGC
AGTGTTATCACTCATGGTTATGGCAGCACTGCATAATTCTCTTACTGTCATGCCATCCGTAAGATGCTTT
TCTGTGACTGGTGAGTACTCAACCAAGTCATTCTGAGAATAGTGTATGCGGCGACCGAGTTGCTCTTGCC
CGGCGTCAATACGGGATAATACCGCGCCACATAGCAGAACTTTAAAAGTGCTCATCATTGGAAAACGTTC
TTCGGGGCGAAAACTCTCAAGGATCTTACCGCTGTTGAGATCCAGTTCGATGTAACCCACTCGTGCACCC
AACTGATCTTCAGCATCTTTTACTTTCACCAGCGTTTCTGGGTGAGCAAAAACAGGAAGGCAAAATGCCG
CAAAAAAGGGAATAAGGGCGACACGGAAATGTTGAATACTCATACTCTTCCTTTTTCAATATTATTGAAG
CATTTATCAGGGTTATTGTCTCATGAGCGGATACATATTTGAATGTATTTAGAAAAATAAACAAATAGGG
GTTCCGCGCACGAATTGGCCAGCGCTGCCATTTTTGGGGTGAGGCCGTTCGCGGCCGAGGGGCGCAGCCC
CTGGGGGGATGGGAGGCCCGCGTTAGCGGGCCGGGAGGGTTCGAGAAGGGGGGGCACCCCCCTTCGGCGT
GCGCGGTCACGCGCACAGGGCGCAGCCCTGGTTAAAAACAAGGTTTATAAATATTGGTTTAAAAGCAGGT
TAAAAGACAGGTTAGCGGTGGCCGAAAAACGGGCGGAAACCCTTGCAAATGCTGGATTTTCTGCCTGTGG
ACAGCCCCTCAAATGTCAATAGGTGCGCCCCTCATCTGTCAGCACTCTGCCCCTCAAGTGTCAAGGATCG
CGCCCCTCATCTGTCAGTAGTCGCGCCCCTCAAGTGTCAATACCGCAGGGCACTTATCCCCAGGCTTGTC
CACATCATCTGTGGGAAACTCGCGTAAAATCAGGCGTTTTCGCCGATTTGCGAGGCTGGCCAGCTCCACG
TCGCCGGCCGAAATCGAGCCTGCCCCTCATCTGTCAACGCCGCGCCGGGTGAGTCGGCCCCTCAAGTGTC
AACGTCCGCCCCTCATCTGTCAGTGAGGGCCAAGTTTTCCGCGAGGTATCCACAACGCCGGCGGCCGCGG
TGTCTCGCACACGGCTTCGACGGCGTTTCTGGCGCGTTTGCAGGGCCATAGACGGCCGCCAGCCCAGCGG
CGAGGGCAACCAGCCCGGTGAGCGTCGCAAAGGAGATCCTGATCTGACTGATGGGCTGCCTGTATCGAGT
GGTGATTTTGTGCCGAGCTGCCGGTCGGGGAGCTGTTGGCTGGCTGGTGGCAGGATATATTGTGGTGTAA
ACAAATTGACGCTTAGACAACTTAATAACACATTGCGGACGTTTTTAATGTACTGGGGTGGATGCAGTGG
GCCCCACTCTGTGAAGACAAACTATGAGACGCCAGTGGTATGGGGTACCGCACGGTCTGCCAATCCGACG
GAGGTTTATGAATTTTCCACCTTTTCCACAAGCTCAACTAGTATTAACGATGTGGATTTAGCAAAAAAAA
CCTGTAACCCTAAATGTAAAATAACGGGTAAGCCTGCCAACCATGTTATGGCAGATTAAGCGTCTTTTTG
AAGGGCACCGCATCTTTCGCGTTGCCGTAAATGTATCCGTTTAGCAANVAGGADNNNNNNAATGAGCACG
TATTCTGACATTTGCATCGTTGGCGCCGGCATAGGAGGCTTGACTTGCGCCAACAACCTGATCGACGCCG
CCGCCGGCAGGAACCTGCGCATCCGCGTATTCGACCTGAATGCCACCGTAGGCGGCCGCATCCAGTCGCG
GAAAATAGATGGCGAGGAAATCGCCGAACTCGGCGCCGCCCGCTACTCGCCGCAGCTGCATCCGCATTTC
CAGCAACTCATGCAGGGCAGCGGCTTGCCGCATGCGGTCTACCCGTTCACCGAGGTCATCTCCCACGATA
GCGTGCTGGAGGAGCTGAAGGCAACGCTGGATGAGCTGAGCCCGATGCTGAAAATGCATCCGAACGACTC
CTTCCTCGAGTTCGTCAGCCATTACCTGGGCGCCGCCAAGGCCAGCCACATCATCAAGGCGACCGGCTAT
GACGCCCTGCTGCTGCCGATGGTGTCGGCGGCCATGGCCTACGACATCATCAAGAAGCACCCGGAAACGC
AGCACTTTACGGAAAACGCCGCCAACCAGTGGCACTACGCCACCGACGGCTACCACGAATTGCTGTGCCA
GTTGCAGCACCAGGCCCAGGTCGCCGGGGTGGAATTCAGGCTCGAACACCGCTTGCTGTCCGTTGAAAAA
TCGGGCGCCGACCATGTGCTCGCCTTCAGCCACCATGGCGACACGCAGATGCACCGCACGCGCCATCTGG
TGATGGCCATCCCGCCGTCCGCCATGCCGCGCCTGAACCTGGATTTCCCGAACGCCTGGAGTCCGTTCCA
ATACGACTCGCTGCCCCTGTTCAAGGGATTCTTCACGTTCGACACAGCCTGGTGGGATGCGCTGGGGCTG
ACCGACAAGGTGCTGATGGCGGCAAATCCCCTGCGCAAGATCTACTTCAAGAGCGACAAATACGTGCTGT
TCTACACCGACAGCAAAAGCGCCACCTACTGGCGGGACAGCCTGGAGCTTGGTGAGGACGTATACCTGGA
GCGTGTCCGCAGCCACCTGGAAGAAGTCCTGCCGCTCGATGGCCAGCCTCTGCCGCAGATCAAGGCGCAC
TTCCACAAGTTCTGGCCGCATGGCGTCGAGTTTTGCGTGGAGCCGGAAGCCGACCACCCGGCCATCCTGC
TGCACCGGGACGGCATCATCTCCTGCTCGGATGCCTATACCGCGCATTGCGGCTGGATGGAAGGCAGCCT
GATCAGCGCCCAGCACGCCAGCGGCCTGTTGCTGCAGCGCCTCGATCAACGGACGGAAGAAGAAGCTGCC
AACGATACCTTCATCACTTCCTCGACCGAGCGCGCATGAGCTTACTANVAGGADNNNNNNAATGAGCCTA
CTTGACTTCCCCCGCCTGCATTTTCGGGGTTTTGCCCGCGCCAATGTGCCGACGGGGAATCGCAATACGC
ACGGCAACATCGATATCGCCACGAATGCGGTATCGATGGCGGGCGAGGCTGTCGACCTGAGCCGGCCGCC
AGCCGAATTCCATGCGCACCTGAAACAGCTCGCCCCCCGCTTCAACGCACAGGGCAAGCCCGATCCGGAC
GGCATCTTCAGCCAGGCGACAGGCTATAATTTTTGCGGGAACAACCATTTCTCGTGGGAAAACGCGCGGA
TCACGGGCGTCCAGTTGCGTGATGGCGAGGTCGATACCCAGGACGCGCTGGTGGGCGCCAAGCTGGGCCT
GTGGGGCCACTACAACGAGTACCTGCGCACGACGTTCAACCGCGCAAGGTGGATCGACAACAACCCGGCG
CAGCCCGACACCACGCTGATCTACGCGGGCCAGTTCACCTTGAGCGACAAGCTGGCCACGCCCAATACGC
CCACGCTGTTCACGGCCGACATCGCGCAGGCGCACTCGGTACGCTGGCTCGGCAGCGGCCACATCACGGA
ACGCAGCGGGCATTTCCTGGACGAGGAATTCGGCCGCTCCAGGCTGTTCCAGTTTTCCGTGGCCAAGCAG
GACCCGCATTTCCTGTTCAATCCGGACCTGCCGCTGCCGGCCAGTATGCATGCCTTGCAGCAAGCCCTGG
CCGACGACGAGGTGCTGGGCCTGACGGTGCAATACTGCCTGTTCAATATGTCGACGCCGCAAAAACCCGA
TTCGCCCGTGTTCTACGACCTGGCCGGCAGCATCGGCCTGTGGCGGCGCGGCGAGCTGGCCACCTATCCG
GCCGGCCGCCTGCTGCAGCCGCGCCAGGGCAGCCTGGGGCCGGTGCTGGTGAAAGTGCATGCGGATCGCG
TGAGTTTCAACATGCCTACCGCAATCCCGTTTACTACCCGTGATGCCGGGGCTGTATCCGAGCAGCATCC
GACACATGCGCTGGGTGGTAAACAAGCATTGGGCGATCTGCTGCTGCACGATGGGGCAGGGACCGTACTC
GCCCGTATTCCGGAACAGTTGTATCGCGACTATTGGCGTCATCATGGCGTGTTTGATGTTCCATTACAGC
ATGCGGGAGCTGCACCAGGTTCTCTTTCGCTCGGTTCAGCCCAGGCACAGTGGGATGAAGCCGATTGGGT
CCTCCAAAGCGATTCTAACCAGCTGTACCTGGAGGCACCGAATCGCAACAAACACGAGCAGTTTCCGCAG
ACCATCACGGTTCAATCGCGTTTCCGTGGTGAACTGGCTGCACCTCCGTCACTGGCCGAAGCGGAAGATG
GCGTCCTCTTAGCCGTCGAGCAGCAACCGAGTCCGTTAGGCCACGGCTATACCACGCTGACCCTCACAGG
TCGTAAACCGGGAGCAACGCGCATTGTCCTTGGAACTGGCAAAGCGAAACAGTATCTTGGCGTGCGGGTT
CTGCCGGATGACTGGGACTTAGACGACGTTCCAGCAGAACAAGTGGACTATGCCTTCTTGTACCGCCATG
TGATGAGTTACTACGAATTGGTTTACCCCTTTATGTCCGATAAGGTGTTCAGCCTGGCTGATCAGTGCAA
ATGCGAAACGTATTCACGCCTGATGTGGCAGATGTGTGACCCGCAAAATCGGGACAAAAGCTACTACATG
CCCAGCACTCGCGAACTGTCGCTGCCTAAATCCCGCTTGTTTCTGAAATATCTGACCCAAGTAGAAGCCG
CCGCGGCCGCAAAAGCGGCGGCTCCGGAACCAGCGGCGCCTCATGCGATTGGCGGCAAAGCTGAACTGAT
AGATGAGCTGAAGAAGGCGATTGACCTGGAATTAAGCCTGATGCTGCAGTATCTGTACGCTGCGTATAGC
ATCCCGAATTATGCGCAAGGTGCCGCGTTGGTGCAGTCTGGTCGCTGGCTTCCCGCGGAACTGGAGTTAG
CGTGTGGCGCCGAGGATCGGCGCCGCAACAGCGGCACGCGCGGCGCGCTGCTGGAAATCGCCCATGAAGA
AATGATTCACTACTTATTGGTGAACAATGTATTGATGGCGCTTGGCGAACCGTTTTACAGCGGTACCCCG
CTGCTGGGCCAGCAGGCGCGCCAGCGTTTCGGCCTGGACACGGAATTTGCGTTCGAACCATTTTCCGAAC
ACGTGCTGGCCCGCTTCGTGCGTTTTGAATGGCCCGACTACATTCCCACGCCGGGCAAATCCATCGCCAC
CTTCTATATCGCGATCCGCCAGGCCCTGGCCGAGCTGCCCGGCCTGTTCGAAAGCGGCGGCGGCAAGCGC
GGCGGCGAGCACCACCTGTTCCTGAAAGAACTGACCAACCGCGCCTATCCCGGCTACCAGCTGGAAGTAT
CCGACCGCGACAGCGCGTTGTTCGCCATCGATTTCGTCACGGAACAGGGCGAAGGCGTGGCCGTCGATTC
GCCGCATTTCGCCTCCTCGCACTTCCAGCGGCTGCGCGCCATCGCCGGCAGGTTTTCGGCCTGCGACAAG
CCGTTCGAACCGGCGCTGCCGGCGCTGAAGAATCCCGTGCTGGAAGCGCGCGCGGACTGCAGCGTGGTGA
CCGATCAGAAGGCGCGCGCGCTGATGCAGCTGTATCAGGGCTGCTATGAACTGACCTTCCTGATGATGGC
GCACCATTTTGCGCAGCAGCCGCTGGGCAGCCTGCGCCGCTCGCGCCTGATGAACGCGTCCATCGACATC
ATGACAGGCCTGTTGCGCCCCCTGTCGGCGGCCCTGATGAACATGCCGTCCGGCCTGCCTGGCCGCCATG
CTGGACCGCCCGTGCCCGAGCCGGTCAGCAGCCGGGTCAGCAGCGACTACAGCCTGGGCTGCGACATGCT
GGCGCAGAGATGCCTGGCGCTGGCGCAGTACGCGCGCAGCCTGGAGAGCGATGCTATCGGCATGGCGCCG
ATAGAAATGTTGGAGTTTTTTAATCAGCAACTTACCGATTTATCTCGGGGAAAGATGTCAAGAGAGGCTT
GAGCTTTTACNVAGGADNNNNNNAATGCCGACACACGTCAGCCCGCCGCTGCTGCCGATGCAATGGAGCA
GCGCCTATGTTTCCTACTGGACGCCGATGCAGGCGGATGACCAGGTCACCTCCGGCTATTGCTGGTTCGA
CTATGCGCGCAATATCTGCCGCATCGACGGCCTGTTCAACCCCTGGTCGGAAAAGGAACATGGACACCTG
CTGTGGATGTCGGAAATCGGCGACGCCAGGCGCGAACAAAGCCGCAAGCAGAAAGTGGCCTACGCAAGGC
AAGCGGAGGCGGCTGGCGAGCAGCTGCAGGGCACGGCGCTGGCCGATGAGGTGACCCCGTTCCATGAGCT
GTTCCTGCCGCAGGCGGTGCTGCTGGACGGCGGTGCCCGTCACGACGGCCGCCATACCGTGCTGGGCCGG
GAGGCGGACGCCTGGGTAGTCGAGCGGGCGGGCAAGCCGCCATCGGTCTTTTACCTGGAGGCCGGTGGCA
ACCGCCTGCTGCGCATGGTCACCGGCAATGACCCGCAGCACCTGTCGGTACGCGACTTTCCCAACCTGTT
TGTCAGCGACATTCCGGACAGCGTCTTTACGTCTTGCAACACCTGAGCTTCAGANVAGGADNNNNNNAAT
GCATAAAATCATTATCGTCGGCGGAGGCCTGGCAGGCAGCCTCAGCGCTATTTATCTGGCGCAACGGGGG
CACGATGTCCACGTTGTCGAAAAGCGCGGCGATCCGCTGCTGGAGAATGCCGCAAACGCCGACCCCGTCA
ACTCGCGCGCCATCGGCGTGAGCATGACGGTACGCGGCATCAAGGCCGTCCTGGCCGCCGGCATCAGCAA
GCAGGAGCTCGACCAGTGCGGCGAACCCATCGTCGGCATGGCATTCAGCGTGGGCGGCCGGCACCGGATA
CGCGAGCTGACCCCGCTCGAAGGCCTGTTCCCCCTGTCGCTGGACCGCACCGCCTTCCAGCGCCTGCTGA
ACCGGCATGCCGCCCTGCATGAGGTGAAGTATTACTTTGAGCATAAATGCCTGGATGTCGACCTGGAAAG
AAAGATCGTGCTGATCCAGGGCCCGGACGGCGCCTTGCAGAAGCTGCATGGCGACCTGGTCATTGGCGCC
GACGGCGCCCACTCTGCCGTGCGGCGCGCCATGCAAAGCGGCATGCGCCGTTTCGAGTTCAGGCAAAGTT
ACTTCCGCCACGGCTACAAGACGCTGGTGTTGCCGAACGCGGCGGATCTGGGTTTCAGGAAGGATTTGCT
GTACTTCTTCGGCATGGATTCCAAGGGCCTGTTTGCCGGCCGCGCGGCCACCATCCCGGACGGCAGCATC
AGCTTTGCCCTGTGCCTGCCCTACACCGGCACGCCCAGCCTGGGCACGCTCAACCGCGAAGCCATGGCCG
ATTTCTTCAGCCGCTACTTCGGCACCCTGCCGCCGGACCGTCGCAAGGAAATGCTGGACCAGTTCATGGC
GCTGCCCAGCAACGACCTCATCAATGTCCGTTCCAGCACCTTCCACTACAAGGCCAATATCCTGCTGATC
GGCGATGCGGCGCATGCCACCGCCCCGTTCCTCGGGCAAGGCATGAACATGGCGCTGGAGGACGTCCACG
TATTCGTGTCCCTGCTGGAAAAGCACGGCAATGCCCTGGGCCCTGCCCTGTCCGAATTCACGCAGCAGCG
CAAGGTGCAGGCGGACGCCATGCAGGACATGGCGATCGCCAACTATGAGGCGCTGAGCAATCCGAACCTG
ATTTTCTTCCTGCAGACGCGCTACACGCGCTACATGCACAAGAAATTCCCCCGTGTTTATCCGCCAGACA
TGGCGGAGAAACTGTACTTCACATCGGTTCCTTACGATGAATTGCAGCAAATCCAGAAGAAACAAAACGT
TTGGTACAAACTTGGAAGGGTAAATTAAGCTTTGTGGCTTTTAAGCCAGCCCCGACACCCGCCAACACCC
GCTGACGCGCCCTGACGGGCTTGTCTGCTCCCGGCATCCGCTTACAGACAAGCTGTGACCCCACTCAA
Features (pLannotate 1.2.2; 10 found; start..end, strand, type, name):
     50..74      +  misc_feature   RB T-DNA repeat: right border repeat from nopaline C58 T-DNA
    233..1378    -  CDS            trfA: TRFA_ECOLX - Experimental evidence at protein level: Swiss-Prot protein existence level 1. Also involved in plasmid copy number control, promoting intermolecular coupling of protein bound iterons at oriV, which inhibits replication initiation. From Escherichia coli.
   1714..2302    -  rep_origin     ori: high-copy-number ColE1/pMB1/pBR322/pUC origin of replication
   2473..3333    -  CDS            AmpR: β-lactamase; bla; confers resistance to ampicillin, carbenicillin, and related antibiotics
   3334..3438    -  promoter       AmpR promoter: bla
   3525..4156    -  rep_origin     oriV: incP origin of replication
   4248..4272    +  misc_feature   LB T-DNA repeat: left border repeat from nopaline C58 T-DNA
   4612..5853    +  CDS            vioA: VIOA_CHRVO - Experimental evidence at protein level: Swiss-Prot protein existence level 1. The enzyme generates the imine form of indole 3-pyruvate (IPA) from L-tryptophan (L-Trp), with concomitant two-electron reduction of O(2) to H(2)O(2). From Chromobacterium violaceum (strain ATCC 12472 / DSM 30191 / JCM 1249 / NBRC 12614 / NCIMB 9131 / NCTC 9757).
   5942..8959    +  CDS            vioB: VIOB_CHRVO - Experimental evidence at protein level: Swiss-Prot protein existence level 1. Catalyzes the hydrogen peroxide-dependent dimerization of two L-tryptophan-derived molecules (imine form of indole 3-pyruvate (IPA)), to form an uncharacterized product suggested to be indole-3-pyruvate imine dimer that can spontaneously convert into dichlorochromopyrrolate (CPA). The uncharacterized product is the substrate of VioE. From Chromobacterium violaceum (strain ATCC 12472 / DSM 30191 / JCM 1249 / NBRC 12614 / NCIMB 9131 / NCTC 9757).
   9589..10875   +  CDS            vioC: VIOC_CHRVO - Experimental evidence at protein level: Swiss-Prot protein existence level 1. Catalyzes the hydroxylation of the 16-position of protoviolaceinate and protodeoxyviolaceinate to form violacein and deoxyviolacein, respectively. From Chromobacterium violaceum (strain ATCC 12472 / DSM 30191 / JCM 1249 / NBRC 12614 / NCIMB 9131 / NCTC 9757).
