[The description below was written by a language model from this plasmid's Addgene catalogue record and pLannotate feature annotations shown in this document.]
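Description:
pICH83977 is an empty-backbone plasmid from a modular (MoClo) cloning system for standardized assembly of multigene constructs, described by the depositor as a "level 2 end linker". Its backbone is a self-made hybrid derived from pBIN19 and pUC19. The annotated sequence reflects this dual ancestry. It carries a high-copy ColE1/pUC-type origin together with the broad-host-range incP oriV and the trfA replication initiator gene, the combination that lets binary vectors replicate in hosts such as Agrobacterium as well as E. coli. Selection in bacteria is by ampicillin resistance, through the bla gene and its own promoter. Nopaline-type right and left T-DNA border repeats are also annotated; in a binary vector these delimit the segment transferred to plant cells.

The record lists no gene insert. The remainder of the plasmid is instead a synthetic violacein operon, recorded as the selectable marker. The feature table identifies vioA, vioB and vioC from Chromobacterium violaceum, which encode steps in converting L-tryptophan into the purple pigment violacein and related compounds. The unannotated gap between vioB and vioC, and any other operon members, are not characterised in the table, and no promoter for the operon is annotated. Pigment cassettes of this kind usually act as visual colony-colour markers, so that clones retaining or losing the cassette can be told apart. The record does not say how the cassette is exchanged, and no type IIS restriction sites or fusion overhangs are annotated. The stated backbone size of 4,349 bp matches the replication, resistance and border region, while the full sequence of 10,988 nt includes the operon.
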