Addgene plasmid #48031: pICH83977
Purpose: (Empty Backbone)
Depositing lab: Sylvestre Marillonnet. Depositing organization: Leibniz Institute of Plant Biochemistry (IPB). Publication: A modular cloning system for standardized assembly of multigene constructs. Weber E, Engler C, Gruetzner R, Werner S, Marillonnet S. PLoS One. 2011 Feb 18;6(2):e16765. doi: 10.1371/journal.pone.0016765. PubMed 21364738.
Backbone
  Vector backbone: derived from pBIN19 and pUC19
  Backbone manufacturer: self-made
  Backbone size (bp): 4349
  Vector type: Unspecified
  Selectable markers: violacein synthetic operon
Growth in bacteria
  Bacterial resistance: Ampicillin, 100 μg/mL
  Growth temperature: 37°C
  Growth strain: DH10B
  Copy number: High Copy
Gene/Insert
  Gene/Insert name: None
Terms and licenses: Academic/Nonprofit Terms; Industry Terms: Not Available to Industry
Depositor comments: level 2 end linker
How to cite: pICH83977 was a gift from Sylvestre Marillonnet (Addgene plasmid # 48031 ; http://n2t.net/addgene:48031 ; RRID:Addgene_48031)
