>Addgene plasmid #48031 | pICH83977 | addgene partial sequence | sequence record 70849 | RB-F1 5'-ggataaaccttttcacgccc-3'
ACGCTCTTTTCTCTTAGGTTTACCCGCCAATATATCCTGTCAAACACTGATAGTTTAAACCACTTCGTGA
AGACAATCCCTGAGACGCCACTTGAGTGGGGTCACAGCTTGTCTGTAAGCGGATGCCGGGAGCAGACAAG
CCCGTCAGGGCGCGTCAGCGGGTGTTGGCGGGTGTCGGGGCTGGCTTAAAAGCCACAAAGCTTAATTTAC
CCTTCCAAGTTTGTACCAAACGTTTTGTTTCTTCTGGATTTGCTGCAATTCATCGTAAGGAACCGATGTG
AAGTACAGTTTCTCCGCCATGTCTGGCGGATAAACACGGGGGAATTTCTTGTGCATGTAGCGCGTGTAGC
GCGTCTGCAGGAAGAAAATCAGGTTCGGATTGCTCAGCGCCTCATAGTTGGCGATCGCCATGTCCTGCAT
GGCGTCCGCCTGCACCTTGCGCTGCTGCGTGAATTCGGACAGGGCAGGGCCCAGGGCATTGCCGTGCTTT
TCCAGCAGGGACACGAATACGTGGACGTCCTCCAGCGCCATGTTCATGCCTTGCCCGAGGAACGGGGCGG
TGGCATGCGCCGCATCGCCGATCAGCAGGATATTGGCCTTGTAGTGGAAGGTGCTGGAACGGACATTGAT
GAGGTCGTTGCTGGGCAGCGCCATGAACTGGTCCAGCATTTCCTTGCGACGGTCCGGCGGCAGGGTGCCG
AAGTAGCGGCTGAAGAAATCGGCCATGGCTTCGCGGTTGAGCGTGCCCAGGCTGGGCGTGCCGGTGTAGG
GCAGGCACAGGGCAAAGCTGATGCTGCCGTCCGGGATGGTGGCCGCGCGGCCGGCAAACAGGCCCTTGGA
ATCCATGCCGAAGAAGTACAGCAAATCCTTCCTGAAACCCAGATCCGCCGCGTTCGGCAACACCAGCGTC
TTGTAGCCGTG
