>Addgene plasmid #48031 | pICH83977 | addgene partial sequence | sequence record 74399 | LB-F1 5'-gtggtgtaaacaaattgacgc-3'
CATTGCGGACGTTTTTAATGTACTGGGGTGGATGCAGTGGGCCCCACTCTGTGAAGACAAACTATGAGAC
GCCAGTGGTATGGGGTACCGCACGGTCTGCCAATCCGACGGAGGTTTATGAATTTTCCACCTTTTCCACA
AGCTCAACTAGTATTAACGATGTGGATTTAGCAAAAAAAACCTGTAACCCTAAATGTAAAATAACGGGTA
AGCCTGCCAACCATGTTATGGCAGATTAAGCGTCTTTTTGAAGGGCACCGCATCTTTCGCGTTGCCGTAA
ATGTATCCGTTTAGCAAAAAGGATTAAATTAATGAGCACGTATTCTGACATTTGCATCGTTGGCGCCGGC
ATAGGAGGCTTGACTTGCGCCAACAACCTGATCGACGCCGCCGCCGGCAGGAACCTGCGCATCCGCGTAT
TCGACCTGAATGCCACCGTAGGCGGCCGCATCCAGTCGCGGAAAATAGATGGCGAGGAAATCGCCGAACT
CGGCGCCGCCCGCTACTCGCCGCAGCTGCATCCGCATTTCCAGCAACTCATGCAGGGCAGCGGCTTGCCG
CATGCGGTCTACCCGTTCACCGAGGTCATCTCCCACGATAGCGTGCTGGAGGAGCTGAAGGCAACGCTGG
ATGAGCTGAGCCCGATGCTGAAAATGCATCCGAACGACTCCTTCCTCGAGTTCGTCAGCCATTACCTGGG
CGCCGCCAAGGCCAGCCACATCATCAAGGCGACCGGCTATGACGCCCTGCTGCTGCCGATGGTGTCGGCG
GCCATGGCCTACGACATCATCAAGAAGCACCCGGAAACGCAGCACTTTACGGAAAACGCCGCCAACCAGT
GGCACTACGCCACCGACGGCTACCACGAATTGCTGTGCCAGTTGCAGCACCAGGCCCAGGTCGCCGGGGT
GGAATTCAGGCTCGAACACCGCTTGCTGTCCGTTGAAAAATCGGGCGCCGACCATGTGCTCGCCTTCAGC
CACCATGGCGACACG
